Addgene plasmid #231910: Const.6 EGFP-P2A-dTomato-T2A-TagBFP-IRES-Luc-PS9
Purpose: For packaging EGFP, dTomato, TagBFP and firefly luciferase mRNA into SARS-CoV-2 virus-like particles (VLPs)
Depositing lab: Sriram Neelamegham. Depositing organization: University at Buffalo (SUNY Buffalo). Publication: Tuning the tropism and infectivity of SARS-CoV-2 virus-like particles for mRNA delivery. Yang Q, Davidson BA, Pajic P, Chen X, Gokcumen O, Gao M, Neelamegham S. Nucleic Acids Res. 2025 Feb 27;53(5):gkaf133. doi: 10.1093/nar/gkaf133. PubMed 40037714.
Backbone
  Vector backbone: pcDNA3.1
  Vector type: Mammalian Expression
Growth in bacteria
  Bacterial resistance: Ampicillin, 100 μg/mL
  Growth temperature: 37°C
  Growth strain: NEB Stable
  Copy number: High Copy
Gene/Insert
  Gene/Insert name: EGFP-P2A-dTomato-T2A-TagBFP-IRES-Luc
  Species: Synthetic
  Promoter: CMV
  Cloning method: Other
Resource information
  A portion of this plasmid was derived from a plasmid made by: Kosuke Yusa, pKLV2-U6gRNA5(BbsI)-PGKpuro2ABFP-W (Addgene # 67974)
Terms and licenses: Academic/Nonprofit Terms; Industry Terms: Not Available to Industry
How to cite: Const.6 EGFP-P2A-dTomato-T2A-TagBFP-IRES-Luc-PS9 was a gift from Sriram Neelamegham (Addgene plasmid # 231910 ; http://n2t.net/addgene:231910 ; RRID:Addgene_231910)
