[The description below was written by a language model from this plasmid's Addgene catalogue record and pLannotate feature annotations shown in this document.]
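Description:
Const.6 EGFP-P2A-dTomato-T2A-TagBFP-IRES-Luc-PS9 is an 11.7 kb mammalian expression plasmid built on pcDNA3.1 and designed to supply a reporter mRNA for packaging into SARS-CoV-2 virus-like particles. It is maintained in E. coli through a high-copy ColE1/pUC-type origin with ampicillin resistance (AmpR). It retains the usual pcDNA3.1 accessories: an f1 origin, a T7 promoter upstream of the insert, and an SV40 promoter-driven neomycin resistance cassette with an SV40 poly(A) signal that could be used for selection in mammalian cells.

The payload is a single transcript driven by the CMV enhancer/promoter. Its first open reading frame links EGFP, dTomato and TagBFP through P2A and T2A self-cleaving peptides, so that three separate green, orange-red and blue fluorescent proteins are produced from one translation event. An EMCV IRES then allows cap-independent translation of firefly luciferase (luc2) from the same message.

Downstream of luciferase lies a roughly 1 kb segment that the automated annotation matches by homology to a coronavirus replicase (NendoU region). Given the construct name and stated purpose, this most likely corresponds to the "PS9" SARS-CoV-2 packaging signal, which directs incorporation of the mRNA into VLPs, although the feature table does not label it as such. A WPRE and the bGH polyadenylation signal complete the transcript and support its stability and processing.

According to the record, part of the plasmid derives from a lentiviral guide RNA vector carrying BFP. The construct is intended for producing VLPs carrying a long multi-reporter cargo, so that mRNA delivery can be read out by fluorescence and luminescence.
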