Features (pLannotate 1.2.2; 26 found; start..end, strand, type, name):
    185..564     +  enhancer       CMV enhancer: human cytomegalovirus immediate early enhancer
    565..768     +  promoter       CMV promoter: human cytomegalovirus (CMV) immediate early promoter
    764..797     +  LTR            5' LTR (truncated) (fragment): truncated 5' long terminal repeat (LTR) from HIV-1
    813..831     +  promoter       T7 promoter: promoter for bacteriophage T7 RNA polymerase
    898..1614    +  CDS            EGFP: EGFP is a basic (constitutively fluorescent) green fluorescent protein published in 1996, derived from Aequorea victoria. It is reported to be a rapidly-maturing weak dimer with moderate acid sensitivity.
   1693..2394    +  CDS            dTomato: dTomato is a basic (constitutively fluorescent) orange fluorescent protein published in 2004, derived from Discosoma sp.. It is reported to be a somewhat slowly-maturing dimer with low acid sensitivity.
   2467..3165    +  CDS            TagBFP: TagBFP is a basic (constitutively fluorescent) blue fluorescent protein published in 2008, derived from Entacmaea quadricolor. It is reported to be a very rapidly-maturing monomer with very low acid sensitivity.
   3276..3738    +  misc_feature   IRES: internal ribosome entry site (IRES) of the encephalomyocarditis virus (EMCV)
   3765..5417    +  CDS            luciferase: firefly luciferase synthetic luc2 version of the luciferase gene
   5500..6558    +  CDS            rep (fragment): R1AB_CVPFS - Protein inferred from homology: Swiss-Prot protein existence level 3. NendoU is a Mn(2+)-dependent, uridylate-specific enzyme, which leaves 2'-3'-cyclic phosphates 5' to the cleaved bond. From Porcine transmissible gastroenteritis coronavirus (strain FS772/70) (TGEV).
   6612..7200    +  misc_feature   WPRE: woodchuck hepatitis virus posttranscriptional regulatory element
   7275..7499    +  polyA_signal   bGH poly(A) signal: bovine growth hormone polyadenylation signal
   7503..7524    +  promoter       SV40 promoter (fragment): SV40 enhancer and early promoter
   7545..7973    +  rep_origin     f1 ori (sequence partly withheld): f1 bacteriophage origin of replication; arrow indicates direction of (+) strand synthesis
   7987..8316    +  promoter       SV40 promoter: SV40 enhancer and early promoter
   8383..9174    +  CDS            neo: KKA2_KLEPN - Also known as kan, nptII. Experimental evidence at protein level: Swiss-Prot protein existence level 1. Resistance to kanamycin, neomycin, paromomycin, ribostamycin, butirosin and gentamicin B. From Klebsiella pneumoniae.
   9198..9356    +  CDS            ble (fragment): BLE_KLEPN - Experimental evidence at protein level: Swiss-Prot protein existence level 1. Binding protein with a strong affinity to the bleomycin family of antibiotics. Binds to CL990; an antimitotic-antibiotic compound. From Klebsiella pneumoniae.
   9351..9472    +  polyA_signal   SV40 poly(A) signal: SV40 polyadenylation signal
   9543..9565    -  protein_bind   lac operator (fragment): The lac repressor binds to the lac operator to inhibit transcription in E. coli. This inhibition can be relieved by adding lactose or isopropyl-β-D-thiogalactopyranoside (IPTG). lac repressor encoded by lacI
   9569..9599    -  promoter       lac promoter: promoter for the E. coli lac operon
   9614..9635    -  protein_bind   CAP binding site: CAP binding activates transcription in the presence of cAMP. E. coli catabolite activator protein
   9648..9740    -  CDS            lacI (fragment): lac repressor; lacI; The lac repressor binds to the lac operator to inhibit transcription in E. coli. This inhibition can be relieved by adding lactose or isopropyl-β-D-thiogalactopyranoside (IPTG).
   9923..10511   -  rep_origin     ori: high-copy-number ColE1/pMB1/pBR322/pUC origin of replication
  10682..11542   -  CDS            AmpR: β-lactamase; bla; confers resistance to ampicillin, carbenicillin, and related antibiotics
  11543..11647   -  promoter       AmpR promoter: bla
  11706..30      -  misc_feature   bom (fragment) (across the origin): basis of mobility region from pBR322
>Addgene plasmid #231910 | Const.6 EGFP-P2A-dTomato-T2A-TagBFP-IRES-Luc-PS9 | addgene full sequence | sequence record 462178 | Addgene NGS Result
TGCTCTGATGCCGCATAGTTAAGCCAGTATCTGCTCCCTGCTTGTGTGTTGGAGGTCGCTGAGTAGTGCG
CGAGCAAAATTTAAGCTACAACAAGGCAAGGCTTGACCGACAATTGCATGAAGAATCTGCTTAGGGTTAG
GCGTTTTGCGCTGCTTCGCGATGTACGGGCCAGATATACGCGTTGACATTGATTATTGACTAGTTATTAA
TAGTAATCAATTACGGGGTCATTAGTTCATAGCCCATATATGGAGTTCCGCGTTACATAACTTACGGTAA
ATGGCCCGCCTGGCTGACCGCCCAACGACCCCCGCCCATTGACGTCAATAATGACGTATGTTCCCATAGT
AACGCCAATAGGGACTTTCCATTGACGTCAATGGGTGGAGTATTTACGGTAAACTGCCCACTTGGCAGTA
CATCAAGTGTATCATATGCCAAGTACGCCCCCTATTGACGTCAATGACGGTAAATGGCCCGCCTGGCATT
ATGCCCAGTACATGACCTTATGGGACTTTCCTACTTGGCAGTACATCTACGTATTAGTCATCGCTATTAC
CATGGTGATGCGGTTTTGGCAGTACATCAATGGGCGTGGATAGCGGTTTGACTCACGGGGATTTCCAAGT
CTCCACCCCATTGACGTCAATGGGAGTTTGTTTTGGCACCAAAATCAACGGGACTTTCCAAAATGTCGTA
ACAACTCCGCCCCATTGACGCAAATGGGCGGTAGGCGTGTACGGTGGGAGGTCTATATAAGCAGAGCTCT
CTGGCTAACTAGAGAACCCACTGCTTACTGGCTTATCGAAATTAATACGACTCACTATAGGGAGACCCAA
GCTGGCTAGCTTGTTAGACGAAGCTTGGGCTGCAGGTCCGATCCACCGGTCGCCACCATGGTGAGCAAGG
GCGAGGAGCTGTTCACCGGGGTGGTGCCCATCCTGGTCGAGCTGGACGGCGACGTAAACGGCCACAAGTT
CAGCGTGTCCGGCGAGGGCGAGGGCGATGCCACCTACGGCAAGCTGACCCTGAAGTTCATCTGCACCACC
GGCAAGCTGCCCGTGCCCTGGCCCACCCTCGTGACCACCCTGACCTACGGCGTGCAGTGCTTCAGCCGCT
ACCCCGACCACATGAAGCAGCACGACTTCTTCAAGTCCGCCATGCCCGAAGGCTACGTCCAGGAGCGCAC
CATCTTCTTCAAGGACGACGGCAACTACAAGACCCGCGCCGAGGTGAAGTTCGAGGGCGACACCCTGGTG
AACCGCATCGAGCTGAAGGGCATCGACTTCAAGGAGGACGGCAACATCCTGGGGCACAAGCTGGAGTACA
ACTACAACAGCCACAACGTCTATATCATGGCCGACAAGCAGAAGAACGGCATCAAGGTGAACTTCAAGAT
CCGCCACAACATCGAGGACGGCAGCGTGCAGCTCGCCGACCACTACCAGCAGAACACCCCCATCGGCGAC
GGCCCCGTGCTGCTGCCCGACAACCACTACCTGAGCACCCAGTCCGCCCTGAGCAAAGACCCCAACGAGA
AGCGCGATCACATGGTCCTGCTGGAGTTCGTGACCGCCGCCGGGATCACTCTCGGCATGGACGAGCTGTA
CAAGGGAAGCGGCAGCGGCGCCACCAACTTCAGCCTGCTGAAGCAGGCCGGCGACGTGGAGGAGAACCCC
GGCCCCGTTAACATGGTGAGCAAGGGCGAGGAGGTCATCAAAGAGTTCATGCGCTTCAAGGTGCGCATGG
AGGGCTCCATGAACGGCCACGAGTTCGAGATCGAGGGCGAGGGCGAGGGCCGCCCCTACGAGGGCACCCA
GACCGCCAAGCTGAAGGTGACCAAGGGCGGCCCCCTGCCCTTCGCCTGGGACATCCTGTCCCCCCAGTTC
ATGTACGGCTCCAAGGCGTACGTGAAGCACCCCGCCGACATCCCCGATTACAAGAAGCTGTCCTTCCCCG
AGGGCTTCAAGTGGGAGCGCGTGATGAACTTCGAGGACGGCGGTCTGGTGACCGTGACCCAGGACTCCTC
CCTGCAGGACGGCACGCTGATCTACAAGGTGAAGATGCGCGGCACCAACTTCCCCCCCGACGGCCCCGTA
ATGCAGAAGAAGACCATGGGCTGGGAGGCCTCCACCGAGCGCCTGTACCCCCGCGACGGCGTGCTGAAGG
GCGAGATCCACCAGGCCCTGAAGCTGAAGGACGGCGGCCACTACCTGGTGGAGTTCAAGACCATCTACAT
GGCCAAGAAGCCCGTGCAACTGCCCGGCTACTACTACGTGGACACCAAGCTGGACATCACCTCCCACAAC
GAGGACTACACCATCGTGGAACAGTACGAGCGCTCCGAGGGCCGCCACCACCTGTTCCTGTACGGCATGG
ACGAGCTGTACAAGGGCGGCGGGTCCGGAGGAGAGGGCAGAGGAAGTCTCCTAACATGCGGTGACGTGGA
GGAGAATCCTGGCCCAATGAGCGAGCTGATTAAGGAGAACATGCACATGAAGCTGTACATGGAGGGCACC
GTGGACAACCATCACTTCAAGTGCACATCCGAGGGCGAAGGCAAGCCCTACGAGGGCACCCAGACCATGA
GAATCAAGGTGGTCGAGGGCGGCCCTCTCCCCTTCGCCTTCGACATCCTGGCTACTAGCTTCCTCTACGG
CAGCAAGACCTTCATCAACCACACCCAGGGCATCCCCGACTTCTTCAAGCAGTCCTTCCCTGAGGGCTTC
ACATGGGAGAGAGTCACCACATACGAGGACGGGGGCGTGCTGACCGCTACCCAGGACACCAGCCTCCAGG
ACGGCTGCCTCATCTACAACGTCAAGATCAGAGGGGTGAACTTCACATCCAACGGCCCTGTGATGCAGAA
GAAAACACTCGGCTGGGAGGCCTTCACCGAGACGCTGTACCCCGCTGACGGCGGCCTGGAAGGCAGAAAC
GACATGGCCCTGAAGCTCGTGGGCGGGAGCCATCTGATCGCAAACATCAAGACCACATATAGATCCAAGA
AACCCGCTAAGAACCTCAAGATGCCTGGCGTCTACTATGTGGACTACAGACTGGAAAGAATCAAGGAGGC
CAACAACGAGACCTACGTCGAGCAGCACGAGGTGGCAGTGGCCAGATACTGCGACCTCCCTAGCAAACTG
GGGCACAAGCTTAATTGATGCGAATTCGCTTATGCTAACGTTACTGGCCGAAGCCGCTTGGAATAAGGCC
GGTGTGCGTTTGTCTATATGTTATTTTCCACCATATTGCCGTCTTTTGGCAATGTGAGGGCCCGGAAACC
TGGCCCTGTCTTCTTGACGAGCATTCCTAGGGGTCTTTCCCCTCTCGCCAAAGGAATGCAAGGTCTGTTG
AATGTCGTGAAGGAAGCAGTTCCTCTGGAAGCTTCTTGAAGACAAACAACGTCTGTAGCGACCCTTTGCA
GGCAGCGGAACCCCCCACCTGGCGACAGGTGCCTCTGCGGCCAAAAGCCACGTGTATAAGATACACCTGC
AAAGGCGGCACAACCCCAGTGCCACGTTGTGAGTTGGATAGTTGTGGAAAGAGTCAAATGGCTCTCCTCA
AGCGTATTCAACAAGGGGCTGAAGGATGCCCAGAAGGTACCCCATTGTATGGGATCTGATCTGGGGCCTC
GGTGCACATGCTTTACATGTGTTTAGTCGAGGTTAAAAAAACGTCTAGGCCCCCCGAACCACGGGGACGT
GGTTTTCCTTTGAAAAACACGATGATAAAACACACACACACCGGTCGCGCCGCCATGGAAGATGCCAAAA
ACATTAAGAAGGGCCCAGCGCCATTCTACCCACTCGAAGACGGGACCGCCGGCGAGCAGCTGCACAAAGC
CATGAAGCGCTACGCCCTGGTGCCCGGCACCATCGCCTTTACCGACGCACATATCGAGGTGGACATTACC
TACGCCGAGTACTTCGAGATGAGCGTTCGGCTGGCAGAAGCTATGAAGCGCTATGGGCTGAATACAAACC
ATCGGATCGTGGTGTGCAGCGAGAATAGCTTGCAGTTCTTCATGCCCGTGTTGGGTGCCCTGTTCATCGG
TGTGGCTGTGGCCCCAGCTAACGACATCTACAACGAGCGCGAGCTGCTGAACAGCATGGGCATCAGCCAG
CCCACCGTCGTATTCGTGAGCAAGAAAGGGCTGCAAAAGATCCTCAACGTGCAAAAGAAGCTACCGATCA
TACAAAAGATCATCATCATGGATAGCAAGACCGACTACCAGGGCTTCCAAAGCATGTACACCTTCGTGAC
TTCCCATTTGCCACCCGGCTTCAACGAGTACGACTTCGTGCCCGAGAGCTTCGACCGGGACAAAACCATC
GCCCTGATCATGAACAGTAGTGGCAGTACCGGATTGCCCAAGGGCGTAGCCCTACCGCACCGCACCGCTT
GTGTCCGATTCAGTCATGCCCGCGACCCCATCTTCGGCAACCAGATCATCCCCGACACCGCTATCCTCAG
CGTGGTGCCATTTCACCACGGCTTCGGCATGTTCACCACGCTGGGCTACTTGATCTGCGGCTTTCGGGTC
GTGCTCATGTACCGCTTCGAGGAGGAGCTATTCTTGCGCAGCTTGCAAGACTATAAGATTCAATCTGCCC
TGCTGGTGCCCACACTATTTAGCTTCTTCGCTAAGAGCACTCTCATCGACAAGTACGACCTAAGCAACTT
GCACGAGATCGCCAGCGGCGGGGCGCCGCTCAGCAAGGAGGTAGGTGAGGCCGTGGCCAAACGCTTCCAC
CTACCAGGCATCCGCCAGGGCTACGGCCTGACAGAAACAACCAGCGCCATTCTGATCACCCCCGAAGGGG
ACGACAAGCCTGGCGCAGTAGGCAAGGTGGTGCCCTTCTTCGAGGCTAAGGTGGTGGACTTGGACACCGG
TAAGACACTGGGTGTGAACCAGCGCGGCGAGCTGTGCGTCCGTGGCCCCATGATCATGAGCGGCTACGTT
AACAACCCCGAGGCTACAAACGCTCTCATCGACAAGGACGGCTGGCTGCACAGCGGCGACATCGCCTACT
GGGACGAGGACGAGCACTTCTTCATCGTGGACCGGCTGAAGAGCCTGATCAAATACAAGGGCTACCAGGT
AGCCCCAGCCGAACTGGAGAGCATCCTGCTGCAACACCCCAACATCTTCGACGCCGGGGTCGCCGGCCTG
CCCGACGACGATGCCGGCGAGCTGCCCGCCGCAGTCGTCGTGCTGGAACACGGTAAAACCATGACCGAGA
AGGAGATCGTGGACTATGTGGCCAGCCAGGTTACAACCGCCAAGAAGCTGCGCGGTGGTGTTGTGTTCGT
GGACGAGGTGCCTAAAGGACTGACCGGCAAGTTGGACGCCCGCAAGATCCGCGAGATTCTCATTAAGGCC
AAGAAGGGCGGCAAGATCGCCGTGTAAGAATTCGCTTATGCGTGCGGCCGCCTCCTTTAAGAAGGAGATA
TAGATCTCTGTAGGTCCCAAACAAGCTAGTCTTAATGGAGTCACATTAATTGGAGAAGCCGTAAAAACAC
AGTTCAATTATTATAAGAAAGTTGATGGTGTTGTCCAACAATTACCTGAAACTTACTTTACTCAGAGTAG
AAATTTACAAGAATTTAAACCCAGGAGTCAAATGGAAATTGATTTCTTAGAATTAGCTATGGATGAATTC
ATTGAACGGTATAAATTAGAAGGCTATGCCTTCGAACATATCGTTTATGGAGATTTTAGTCATAGTCAGT
TAGGTGGTTTACATCTACTGATTGGACTAGCTAAACGTTTTAAGGAATCACCTTTTGAATTAGAAGATTT
TATTCCTATGGACAGTACAGTTAAAAACTATTTCATAACAGATGCGCAAACAGGTTCATCTAAGTGTGTG
TGTTCTGTTATTGATTTATTACTTGATGATTTTGTTGAAATAATAAAATCCCAAGATTTATCTGTAGTTT
CTAAGGTTGTCAAAGTGACTATTGACTATACAGAAATTTCATTTATGCTTTGGTGTAAAGATGGCCATGT
AGAAACATTTTACCCAAAATTACAATCTAGTCAAGCGTGGCAACCGGGTGTTGCTATGCCTAATCTTTAC
AAAATGCAAAGAATGCTATTAGAAAAGTGTGACCTTCAAAATTATGGTGATAGTGCAACATTACCTAAAG
GCATAATGATGAATGTCGCAAAATATACTCAACTGTGTCAATATTTAAACACATTAACATTAGCTGTACC
CTATAATATGAGAGTTATACATTTTGGTGCTGGTTCTGATAAAGGAGTTGCACCAGGTACAGCTGTTTTA
AGACAGTGGTTGCCTACGGGTACGCTGCTTGTCGATTCAGATCTTAATGACTTTGTCTCTGATGCAGATT
CAACTTTGATTGGTGATTGTGCAACTGTACATACAGCTAATAAATGGGATCTCATTATTAGTGATATGTA
CGACCCTAAGACTAAAAATGTTACAAAAGAAAATGACTCTAAAGAGGGTTTTTTCACTTACATTTGTGGG
TTTATACAACAAAAGCTAGCTCTTGGAGGTTCCGTGGCTATAAAGATAGATCCCAACTCCATAAGTGTGT
CGACATATAAGGATCCACTCGACGACTCGACAATCAACCTCTGGATTACAAAATTTGTGAAAGATTGACT
GGTATTCTTAACTATGTTGCTCCTTTTACGCTATGTGGATACGCTGCTTTAATGCCTTTGTATCATGCTA
TTGCTTCCCGTATGGCTTTCATTTTCTCCTCCTTGTATAAATCCTGGTTGCTGTCTCTTTATGAGGAGTT
GTGGCCCGTTGTCAGGCAACGTGGCGTGGTGTGCACTGTGTTTGCTGACGCAACCCCCACTGGTTGGGGC
ATTGCCACCACCTGTCAGCTCCTTTCCGGGACTTTCGCTTTCCCCCTCCCTATTGCCACGGCGGAACTCA
TCGCCGCCTGCCTTGCCCGCTGCTGGACAGGGGCTCGGCTGTTGGGCACTGACAATTCCGTGGTGTTGTC
GGGGAAGCTGACGTCCTTTCCATGGCTGCTCGCCTGTGTTGCCACCTGGATTCTGCGCGGGACGTCCTTC
TGCTACGTCCCTTCGGCCCTCAATCCAGCGGACCTTCCTTCCCGCGGCCTGCTGCCGGCTCTGCGGCCTC
TTCCGCATCTTCGCCTTCGCCCTCAGACGAGTCGGATCTCCCTTTGGGCCGCCTCCCCGCCTGGAATTAA
TTCGAGCTCGGTACCTTGATTCTCGAGTCTAGAGGGCCCGTTTAAACCCGCTGATCAGCCTCGACTGTGC
CTTCTAGTTGCCAGCCATCTGTTGTTTGCCCCTCCCCCGTGCCTTCCTTGACCCTGGAAGGTGCCACTCC
CACTGTCCTTTCCTAATAAAATGAGGAAATTGCATCGCATTGTCTGAGTAGGTGTCATTCTATTCTGGGG
GGTGGGGTGGGGCAGGACAGCAAGGGGGAGGATTGGGAAGACAATAGCAGGCATGCTGGGGATGCGGTGG
GCTCTATGGCTTCTGAGGCGGAAAGAACCAGCTGGGGCTCTAGGGGGTATCCCC
[124 nt withheld, positions 7545-7668]
C
[91 nt withheld, positions 7670-7760]
A
[49 nt withheld, positions 7762-7810]
CCTTTGACGTTGGAGTCCACGTTCTTT
[37 nt withheld, positions 7838-7874]
ACCCTATCTCGGTCTATTCTTTTGATTTATAAGGGATTTTGCCGATTTCGGCCTATTGGTTAAAAAATGA
GCTGATTTAACAAAAATTTAACGCGAATTAATTCTGTGGAATGTGTGTCAGTTAGGGTGTGGAAAGTCCC
CAGGCTCCCCAGCAGGCAGAAGTATGCAAAGCATGCATCTCAATTAGTCAGCAACCAGGTGTGGAAAGTC
CCCAGGCTCCCCAGCAGGCAGAAGTATGCAAAGCATGCATCTCAATTAGTCAGCAACCATAGTCCCGCCC
CTAACTCCGCCCATCCCGCCCCTAACTCCGCCCAGTTCCGCCCATTCTCCGCCCCATGGCTGACTAATTT
TTTTTATTTATGCAGAGGCCGAGGCCGCCTCTGCCTCTGAGCTATTCCAGAAGTAGTGAGGAGGCTTTTT
TGGAGGCCTAGGCTTTTGCAAAAAGCTCCCGGGAGCTTGTATATCCATTTTCGGATCTGATCAAGAGACA
GGATGAGGATCGTTTCGCATGATTGAACAAGATGGATTGCACGCAGGTTCTCCGGCCGCTTGGGTGGAGA
GGCTATTCGGCTATGACTGGGCACAACAGACAATCGGCTGCTCTGATGCCGCCGTGTTCCGGCTGTCAGC
GCAGGGGCGCCCGGTTCTTTTTGTCAAGACCGACCTGTCCGGTGCCCTGAATGAACTGCAGGACGAGGCA
GCGCGGCTATCGTGGCTGGCCACGACGGGCGTTCCTTGCGCAGCTGTGCTCGACGTTGTCACTGAAGCGG
GAAGGGACTGGCTGCTATTGGGCGAAGTGCCGGGGCAGGATCTCCTGTCATCTCACCTTGCTCCTGCCGA
GAAAGTATCCATCATGGCTGATGCAATGCGGCGGCTGCATACGCTTGATCCGGCTACCTGCCCATTCGAC
CACCAAGCGAAACATCGCATCGAGCGAGCACGTACTCGGATGGAAGCCGGTCTTGTCGATCAGGATGATC
TGGACGAAGAGCATCAGGGGCTCGCGCCAGCCGAACTGTTCGCCAGGCTCAAGGCGCGCATGCCCGACGG
CGAGGATCTCGTCGTGACCCATGGCGATGCCTGCTTGCCGAATATCATGGTGGAAAATGGCCGCTTTTCT
GGATTCATCGACTGTGGCCGGCTGGGTGTGGCGGACCGCTATCAGGACATAGCGTTGGCTACCCGTGATA
TTGCTGAAGAGCTTGGCGGCGAATGGGCTGACCGCTTCCTCGTGCTTTACGGTATCGCCGCTCCCGATTC
GCAGCGCATCGCCTTCTATCGCCTTCTTGACGAGTTCTTCTGAGCGGGACTCTGGGGTTCGAAATGACCG
ACCAAGCGACGCCCAACCTGCCATCACGAGATTTCGATTCCACCGCCGCCTTCTATGAAAGGTTGGGCTT
CGGAATCGTTTTCCGGGACGCCGGCTGGATGATCCTCCAGCGCGGGGATCTCATGCTGGAGTTCTTCGCC
CACCCCAACTTGTTTATTGCAGCTTATAATGGTTACAAATAAAGCAATAGCATCACAAATTTCACAAATA
AAGCATTTTTTTCACTGCATTCTAGTTGTGGTTTGTCCAAACTCATCAATGTATCTTATCATGTCTGTAT
ACCCTCCACCTCTAGCTAGAGCTTGGCGTAATCATGGTCATAGCTGTTTCCTGTGTGAAATTGTTATCCG
CTCACAATTCCACACAACATACGAGCCGGAAGCATAAAGTGTAAAGCCTGGGGTGCCTAATGAGTGAGCT
AACTCACATTAATTGCGTTGCGCTCACTGCCCGCTTTCCAGTCGGGAAACCTGTCGTGCCAGCTGCATTA
ATGAATCGGCCAACGCGCGGGGAGAGGCGGTTTGCGTATTGGGCGCTCTTCCGCTTCCTCGCTCACTGAC
TCGCTGCGCTCGGTCGTTCGGCTGCGGCGAGCGGTATCAGCTCACTCAAAGGCGGTAATACGGTTATCCA
CAGAATCAGGGGATAACGCAGGAAAGAACATGTGAGCAAAAGGCCAGCAAAAGGCCAGGAACCGTAAAAA
GGCCGCGTTGCTGGCGTTTTTCCATAGGCTCCGCCCCCCTGACGAGCATCACAAAAATCGACGCTCAAGT
CAGAGGTGGCGAAACCCGACAGGACTATAAAGATACCAGGCGTTTCCCCCTGGAAGCTCCCTCGTGCGCT
CTCCTGTTCCGACCCTGCCGCTTACCGGATACCTGTCCGCCTTTCTCCCTTCGGGAAGCGTGGCGCTTTC
TCATAGCTCACGCTGTAGGTATCTCAGTTCGGTGTAGGTCGTTCGCTCCAAGCTGGGCTGTGTGCACGAA
CCCCCCGTTCAGCCCGACCGCTGCGCCTTATCCGGTAACTATCGTCTTGAGTCCAACCCGGTAAGACACG
ACTTATCGCCACTGGCAGCAGCCACTGGTAACAGGATTAGCAGAGCGAGGTATGTAGGCGGTGCTACAGA
GTTCTTGAAGTGGTGGCCTAACTACGGCTACACTAGAAGAACAGTATTTGGTATCTGCGCTCTGCTGAAG
CCAGTTACCTTCGGAAAAAGAGTTGGTAGCTCTTGATCCGGCAAACAAACCACCGCTGGTAGCGGTGGTT
TTTTTGTTTGCAAGCAGCAGATTACGCGCAGAAAAAAAGGATCTCAAGAAGATCCTTTGATCTTTTCTAC
GGGGTCTGACGCTCAGTGGAACGAAAACTCACGTTAAGGGATTTTGGTCATGAGATTATCAAAAAGGATC
TTCACCTAGATCCTTTTAAATTAAAAATGAAGTTTTAAATCAATCTAAAGTATATATGAGTAAACTTGGT
CTGACAGTTACCAATGCTTAATCAGTGAGGCACCTATCTCAGCGATCTGTCTATTTCGTTCATCCATAGT
TGCCTGACTCCCCGTCGTGTAGATAACTACGATACGGGAGGGCTTACCATCTGGCCCCAGTGCTGCAATG
ATACCGCGAGACCCACGCTCACCGGCTCCAGATTTATCAGCAATAAACCAGCCAGCCGGAAGGGCCGAGC
GCAGAAGTGGTCCTGCAACTTTATCCGCCTCCATCCAGTCTATTAATTGTTGCCGGGAAGCTAGAGTAAG
TAGTTCGCCAGTTAATAGTTTGCGCAACGTTGTTGCCATTGCTACAGGCATCGTGGTGTCACGCTCGTCG
TTTGGTATGGCTTCATTCAGCTCCGGTTCCCAACGATCAAGGCGAGTTACATGATCCCCCATGTTGTGCA
AAAAAGCGGTTAGCTCCTTCGGTCCTCCGATCGTTGTCAGAAGTAAGTTGGCCGCAGTGTTATCACTCAT
GGTTATGGCAGCACTGCATAATTCTCTTACTGTCATGCCATCCGTAAGATGCTTTTCTGTGACTGGTGAG
TACTCAACCAAGTCATTCTGAGAATAGTGTATGCGGCGACCGAGTTGCTCTTGCCCGGCGTCAATACGGG
ATAATACCGCGCCACATAGCAGAACTTTAAAAGTGCTCATCATTGGAAAACGTTCTTCGGGGCGAAAACT
CTCAAGGATCTTACCGCTGTTGAGATCCAGTTCGATGTAACCCACTCGTGCACCCAACTGATCTTCAGCA
TCTTTTACTTTCACCAGCGTTTCTGGGTGAGCAAAAACAGGAAGGCAAAATGCCGCAAAAAAGGGAATAA
GGGCGACACGGAAATGTTGAATACTCATACTCTTCCTTTTTCAATATTATTGAAGCATTTATCAGGGTTA
TTGTCTCATGAGCGGATACATATTTGAATGTATTTAGAAAAATAAACAAATAGGGGTTCCGCGCACATTT
CCCCGAAAAGTGCCACCTGACCTCCACGGATCGGGAGATCTCCCGATCCCCTATGGTGCACTCTCAGTAC
AATC
